>Addgene plasmid #204445 | Control-4 | addgene full sequence | sequence record 404957 | Addgene NGS Result
AACTCCGCCCCATTGACGCAAATGGGCGGTAGGCGTGTACGGTGGGAGGTCTATATAAGCAGAGCTGGTT
TAGTGAACCGTCAGATCCGCTAGCGCTACCGATGTGGCGACTACGTCGGGCCGCTGTGGCCTGTGAGGTC
TGCCAGTCTTTAGTGAAACACAGCTCTGGAATAAAAGGAAGTTTACCACTACAAAAACTACATCTGGTTT
CACGAAGCATTTATCATTCACATCATCCTACCTTAAAGCTTCAACGACCCCAATTAAGGACATCCTTTCA
GCAGTTCTCTTCTCTGACAAACCTTCCTTTACGTAAACTGAAATTCTCTCCAATTAAATATGGCTACCAG
CCTCGCAGGAATTTTTGGCCAGCAAGATTAGCTACGAGACTCTTAAAACTTCGCTATCTCATACTAGGAT
CGGCTGTTGGGGGTGGCTACACAGCCAAAAAGACTTTTGATCAGTGGAAAGATATGATACCGGACCTTAG
TGAATATAAATGGATTGTGCCTGACATTGTGTGGGAAATTGATGAGTATATCGATTTTGAGAAAATTAGA
AAAGCCCTTCCTAATTCAGAAGACCTTGTAAAGTTAGCACCAGACTTTGACAAGATTGTTGAAAGCCTTA
GCTTATTGAAGGACTTTTTTACCTCAGGTTCTCCGGAAGAAACGGCGTTTAGAGCAACAGATCGTGGATC
TGAAAGTGACAAGCATTTTAGAAAGGTGTCAGACAAAGAGAAAATTGACCAACTTCAGGAAGAACTTCTG
CACACTCAGTTGAAGTATCAGAGAATCTTGGAACGATTAGAAAAGGAGAACAAAGAATTGAGAAAATTAG
TATTGCAGAAAGATGACAAAGGCATTCATCATAGAAAGCTTAAGAAATCTTTGATTGACATGTATTCTGA
AGTTCTTGATGTTCTCTCTGATTATGATGCCAGTTATAATACGCAAGATCATCTGCCACGGGTTGTTGTG
GTTGGAGATCAGAGTGCTGGAAAGACTAGTGTGTTGGAAATGATTGCCCAAGCTCGAATATTCCCAAGAG
GATCTGGGGAGATGATGACACGTTCTCCAGTTAAGGTGACTCTGAGTGAAGGTCCTCACCATGTGGCCCT
ATTTAAAGATAGTTCTCGGGAGTTTGATCTTACCAAAGAAGAAGATCTTGCAGCATTAAGACATGAAATA
GAACTTCGAATGAGGAAAAATGTGAAAGAAGGCTGTACCGTTAGCCCTGAGACCATATCCTTAAATGTAA
AAGGCCCTGGACTACAGAGGATGGTGCTTGTTGACTTACCAGGTGTGATTAATACTGTGACATCAGGCAT
GGCTCCTGACACAAAGGAAACTATTTTCAGTATCAGCAAAGCTTACATGCAGAATCCTAATGCCATCATA
CTGTGTATTCAAGATGGATCTGTGGATGCTGAACGCAGTATTGTTACAGACTTGGTCAGTCAAATGGACC
CTCATGGAAGGAGAACCATATTCGTTTTGACCAAAGTAGACCTGGCAGAGAAAAATGTAGCCAGTCCAAG
CAGGATTCAGCAGATAATTGAAGGAAAGCTCTTCCCAATGAAAGCTTTAGGTTATTTTGCTGTTGTAACA
GGAAAAGGGAACAGCTCTGAAAGCATTGAAGCTATAAGAGAATATGAAGAAGAGTTTTTTCAGAATTCAA
AGCTCCTAAAGACAAGCATGCTAAAGGCACACCAAGTGACTACAAGAAATTTAAGCCTTGCAGTATCAGA
CTGCTTTTGGAAAATGGTACGAGAGTCTGTTGAACAACAGGCTGATAGTTTCAAAGCAACACGTTTTAAC
CTTGAAACTGAATGGAAGAATAACTATCCTCGCCTGCGGGAACTTGACCGGAATGAACTATTTGAAAAAG
CTAAAAATGAAATCCTTGATGAAGTTATCAGTCTGAGCCAGGTTACACCAAAACATTGGGAGGAAATCCT
TCAACAATCTTTGTGGGAAAGAGTATCAACTCATGTGATTGAAAACATCTACCTTCCAGCTGCGCAGACC
ATGAATTCAGGAACTTTTAACGCCACAGTGGATATCAAGCTTAAACAGTGGACTGATAAACAACTTCCTA
ATAAAGCAGTAGAGGTTGCTTGGGAGACCCTACAAGAAGAATTTTCCCGCTTTATGACAGAACCGAAAGG
GAAAGAGCATGATGACATATTTGATAAACTTAAAGAGGCCGTTAAGGAAGAAAGTATTAAACGACACAAG
TGGAATGACTTTGCGGAGGACAGCTTGAGGGTTATTCAACACAATGCTTTGGAAGACCGATCCATATCTG
ATAAACAGCAATGGGATGCAGCTATTTATTTTATGGAAGAGGCTCTGCAGGCTCGTCTCAAGGATACTGA
AAATGCAATTGAAAACATGGTGGGTCCAGACTGGAAAAAGAGGTGGTTATACTGGAAGAATCGGACCCAA
GAACAGTGTGTTCACAATGAAACCAAGAATGAATTGGAGAAGATGTTGAAATGTAATGAGGAGCACCCAG
CTTATCTTGCAAGTGATGAAATAACCACAGTCCGGAAGAACCTTGAATCCCGAGGAGTAGAAGTAGATCC
AAGCTTGATTAAGGATACTTGGCATCAAGTTTATAGAAGACATTTTTTAAAAACAGCTCTAAACCATTGT
AACCTTTGTCGAAGAGGTTTTTATTACTACCAAAGGCATTTTGTAGATTCTGAGTTGGAATGCAATGATG
TGGTCTTGTTTTGGCGTATACAGCGCATGCTTGCTATCACCGCAAATACTTTAAGGCAACAACTTACAAA
TACTGAAGTTAGGCGATTAGAGAAAAATGTTAAAGAGGTATTGGAAGATTTTGCTGAAGATGGTGAGAAG
AAGATTAAATTGCTTACTGGTAAACGCGTTCAACTGGCGGAAGACCTCAAGAAAGTTAGAGAAATTCAAG
AAAAACTTGATGCTTTCATTGAAGCTCTTCATCAGGAGAAAGGGCTAGCGCTACCGGTCGCCACCATGGT
GAGCAAGGGCGAGGAGCTGTTCACCGGGGTGGTGCCCATCCTGGTCGAGCTGGACGGCGACGTAAACGGC
CACAAGTTCAGCGTGTCCGGCGAGGGCGAGGGCGATGCCACCTACGGCAAGCTGACCCTGAAGTTCATCT
GCACCACCGGCAAGCTGCCCGTGCCCTGGCCCACCCTCGTGACCACCCTGACCTACGGCGTGCAGTGCTT
CAGCCGCTACCCCGACCACATGAAGCAGCACGACTTCTTCAAGTCCGCCATGCCCGAAGGCTACGTCCAG
GAGCGCACCATCTTCTTCAAGGACGACGGCAACTACAAGACCCGCGCCGAGGTGAAGTTCGAGGGCGACA
CCCTGGTGAACCGCATCGAGCTGAAGGGCATCGACTTCAAGGAGGACGGCAACATCCTGGGGCACAAGCT
GGAGTACAACTACAACAGCCACAACGTCTATATCATGGCCGACAAGCAGAAGAACGGCATCAAGGTGAAC
TTCAAGATCCGCCACAACATCGAGGACGGCAGCGTGCAGCTCGCCGACCACTACCAGCAGAACACCCCCA
TCGGCGACGGCCCCGTGCTGCTGCCCGACAACCACTACCTGAGCACCCAGTCCAAGCTGAGCAAAGACCC
CAACGAGAAGCGCGATCACATGGTCCTGCTGGAGTTCGTGACCGCCGCCGGGATCACTCTCGGCATGGAC
GAGCTGTACAAGTAAAGCGGCCGCGACTCTAGATCATAATCAGCCATACCACATTTGTAGAGGTTTTACT
TGCTTTAAAAAACCTCCCACACCTCCCCCTGAACCTGAAACATAAAATGAATGCAATTGTTGTTGTTAAC
TTGTTTATTGCAGCTTATAATGGTTACAAATAAAGCAATAGCATCACAAATTTCACAAATAAAGCATTTT
TTTCACTGCATTCTAGTTGTGGTTTGTCCAAACTCATCAATGTATCTTAAGGCGTAAATTGTAAGCGTTA
ATATTTTGTTAAAATTCGCGTTAAATTTTTGTTAAATCAGCTCATTTTTTAACCAATAGGCCGAAATCGG
CAAAATCCCTTATAAATCAAAAGAATAGACCGAGATAGGGT
[37 nt withheld, positions 4102-4138]
AAAGAACGTGGACTCCAACGTCAAAGG
[49 nt withheld, positions 4166-4214]
T
[91 nt withheld, positions 4216-4306]
G
[124 nt withheld, positions 4308-4431]
CAGGTGGCACTTTTCGGGGAAATGTGCGCGGAACCCCTATTTGTTTATTTTTCTAAATACATTCAAATAT
GTATCCGCTCATGAGACAATAACCCTGATAAATGCTTCAATAATATTGAAAAAGGAAGAGTCCTGAGGCG
GAAAGAACCAGCTGTGGAATGTGTGTCAGTTAGGGTGTGGAAAGTCCCCAGGCTCCCCAGCAGGCAGAAG
TATGCAAAGCATGCATCTCAATTAGTCAGCAACCAGGTGTGGAAAGTCCCCAGGCTCCCCAGCAGGCAGA
AGTATGCAAAGCATGCATCTCAATTAGTCAGCAACCATAGTCCCGCCCCTAACTCCGCCCATCCCGCCCC
TAACTCCGCCCAGTTCCGCCCATTCTCCGCCCCATGGCTGACTAATTTTTTTTATTTATGCAGAGGCCGA
GGCCGCCTCGGCCTCTGAGCTATTCCAGAAGTAGTGAGGAGGCTTTTTTGGAGGCCTAGGCTTTTGCAAA
GATCGATCAAGAGACAGGATGAGGATCGTTTCGCATGATTGAACAAGATGGATTGCACGCAGGTTCTCCG
GCCGCTTGGGTGGAGAGGCTATTCGGCTATGACTGGGCACAACAGACAATCGGCTGCTCTGATGCCGCCG
TGTTCCGGCTGTCAGCGCAGGGGCGCCCGGTTCTTTTTGTCAAGACCGACCTGTCCGGTGCCCTGAATGA
ACTGCAAGACGAGGCAGCGCGGCTATCGTGGCTGGCCACGACGGGCGTTCCTTGCGCAGCTGTGCTCGAC
GTTGTCACTGAAGCGGGAAGGGACTGGCTGCTATTGGGCGAAGTGCCGGGGCAGGATCTCCTGTCATCTC
ACCTTGCTCCTGCCGAGAAAGTATCCATCATGGCTGATGCAATGCGGCGGCTGCATACGCTTGATCCGGC
TACCTGCCCATTCGACCACCAAGCGAAACATCGCATCGAGCGAGCACGTACTCGGATGGAAGCCGGTCTT
GTCGATCAGGATGATCTGGACGAAGAGCATCAGGGGCTCGCGCCAGCCGAACTGTTCGCCAGGCTCAAGG
CGAGCATGCCCGACGGCGAGGATCTCGTCGTGACCCATGGCGATGCCTGCTTGCCGAATATCATGGTGGA
AAATGGCCGCTTTTCTGGATTCATCGACTGTGGCCGGCTGGGTGTGGCGGACCGCTATCAGGACATAGCG
TTGGCTACCCGTGATATTGCTGAAGAGCTTGGCGGCGAATGGGCTGACCGCTTCCTCGTGCTTTACGGTA
TCGCCGCTCCCGATTCGCAGCGCATCGCCTTCTATCGCCTTCTTGACGAGTTCTTCTGAGCGGGACTCTG
GGGTTCGAAATGACCGACCAAGCGACGCCCAACCTGCCATCACGAGATTTCGATTCCACCGCCGCCTTCT
ATGAAAGGTTGGGCTTCGGAATCGTTTTCCGGGACGCCGGCTGGATGATCCTCCAGCGCGGGGATCTCAT
GCTGGAGTTCTTCGCCCACCCTAGGGGGAGGCTAACTGAAACACGGAAGGAGACAATACCGGAAGGAACC
CGCGCTATGACGGCAATAAAAAGACAGAATAAAACGCACGGTGTTGGGTCGTTTGTTCATAAACGCGGGG
TTCGGTCCCAGGGCTGGCACTCTGTCGATACCCCACCGAGACCCCATTGGGGCCAATACGCCCGCGTTTC
TTCCTTTTCCCCACCCCACCCCCCAAGTTCGGGTGAAGGCCCAGGGCTCGCAGCCAACGTCGGGGCGGCA
GGCCCTGCCATAGCCTCAGGTTACTCATATATACTTTAGATTGATTTAAAACTTCATTTTTAATTTAAAA
GGATCTAGGTGAAGATCCTTTTTGATAATCTCATGACCAAAATCCCTTAACGTGAGTTTTCGTTCCACTG
AGCGTCAGACCCCGTAGAAAAGATCAAAGGATCTTCTTGAGATCCTTTTTTTCTGCGCGTAATCTGCTGC
TTGCAAACAAAAAAACCACCGCTACCAGCGGTGGTTTGTTTGCCGGATCAAGAGCTACCAACTCTTTTTC
CGAAGGTAACTGGCTTCAGCAGAGCGCAGATACCAAATACTGTTCTTCTAGTGTAGCCGTAGTTAGGCCA
CCACTTCAAGAACTCTGTAGCACCGCCTACATACCTCGCTCTGCTAATCCTGTTACCAGTGGCTGCTGCC
AGTGGCGATAAGTCGTGTCTTACCGGGTTGGACTCAAGACGATAGTTACCGGATAAGGCGCAGCGGTCGG
GCTGAACGGGGGGTTCGTGCACACAGCCCAGCTTGGAGCGAACGACCTACACCGAACTGAGATACCTACA
GCGTGAGCTATGAGAAAGCGCCACGCTTCCCGAAGGGAGAAAGGCGGACAGGTATCCGGTAAGCGGCAGG
GTCGGAACAGGAGAGCGCACGAGGGAGCTTCCAGGGGGAAACGCCTGGTATCTTTATAGTCCTGTCGGGT
TTCGCCACCTCTGACTTGAGCGTCGATTTTTGTGATGCTCGTCAGGGGGGCGGAGCCTATGGAAAAACGC
CAGCAACGCGGCCTTTTTACGGTTCCTGGCCTTTTGCTGGCCTTTTGCTCACATGTTCTTTCCTGCGTTA
TCCCCTGATTCTGTGGATAACCGTATTACCGCCATGCATTAGTTATTAATAGTAATCAATTACGGGGTCA
TTAGTTCATAGCCCATATATGGAGTTCCGCGTTACATAACTTACGGTAAATGGCCCGCCTGGCTGACCGC
CCAACGACCCCCGCCCATTGACGTCAATAATGACGTATGTTCCCATAGTAACGCCAATAGGGACTTTCCA
TTGACGTCAATGGGTGGAGTATTTACGGTAAACTGCCCACTTGGCAGTACATCAAGTGTATCATATGCCA
AGTACGCCCCCTATTGACGTCAATGACGGTAAATGGCCCGCCTGGCATTATGCCCAGTACATGACCTTAT
GGGACTTTCCTACTTGGCAGTACATCTACGTATTAGTCATCGCTATTACCATGGTGATGCGGTTTTGGCA
GTACATCAATGGGCGTGGATAGCGGTTTGACTCACGGGGATTTCCAAGTCTCCACCCCATTGACGTCAAT
GGGAGTTTGTTTTGGCACCAAAATCAACGGGACTTTCCAAAATGTCGTAAC
Features (pLannotate 1.2.2; 14 found; start..end, strand, type, name):
    102..2981    +  CDS            OPA1: OPA1_HUMAN - Also known as KIAA0567. Experimental evidence at protein level: Swiss-Prot protein existence level 1. Isoforms that contain the alternative exon 4b (present in isoform 4 and isoform 5) are required for mitochondrial genome maintenance, possibly by anchoring the mitochondrial nucleoids to the inner mitochondrial membrane. From Homo sapiens (Human).
   3006..3725    +  CDS            mEGFP: enhanced GFP with monomerizing A206K mutation (Zacharias et al., 2002) mammalian codon-optimized
   3742..3825    +  CDS            large T antigen (fragment): large T antigen from SV40 (simian virus 40)
   3848..3969    +  polyA_signal   SV40 poly(A) signal: SV40 polyadenylation signal
   4003..4431    -  rep_origin     f1 ori (sequence partly withheld): f1 bacteriophage origin of replication; arrow indicates direction of (+) strand synthesis
   4458..4562    +  promoter       AmpR promoter: bla
   4564..4921    +  promoter       SV40 promoter: SV40 enhancer and early promoter
   4956..5750    +  CDS            NeoR/KanR: aminoglycoside phosphotransferase from Tn5; aph(3')-II (or nptII); confers resistance to neomycin, kanamycin, and G418 (Geneticin®)
   5771..5923    +  CDS            ble (fragment): BLE_KLEPN - Experimental evidence at protein level: Swiss-Prot protein existence level 1. Binding protein with a strong affinity to the bleomycin family of antibiotics. Binds to CL990; an antimitotic-antibiotic compound. From Klebsiella pneumoniae.
   5982..6029    +  polyA_signal   HSV TK poly(A) signal: herpes simplex virus thymidine kinase polyadenylation signal (Cole and Stacy, 1985)
   6120..6136    -  polyA_signal   bGH poly(A) signal (fragment): bovine growth hormone polyadenylation signal
   6358..6946    +  rep_origin     ori: high-copy-number ColE1/pMB1/pBR322/pUC origin of replication
   7121..7424    +  enhancer       CMV enhancer: human cytomegalovirus immediate early enhancer
   7425..66      +  promoter       CMV promoter (across the origin): human cytomegalovirus (CMV) immediate early promoter
