[The description below was written by a language model from this plasmid's Addgene catalogue record and pLannotate feature annotations shown in this document.]
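Description:
Control-4 is a mammalian expression plasmid built on the pEGFP-N1 backbone that produces human OPA1 isoform 1, the dynamin-related GTPase of the mitochondrial inner membrane, carrying a T651A point mutation and fused to a green fluorescent protein. The sequenced plasmid is about 7.6 kb. Transcription is driven by the human cytomegalovirus immediate-early enhancer and promoter, which spans the numbering origin of the circular map, and is terminated by the SV40 polyadenylation signal.

The catalogue entry lists the tag as N-terminal EGFP. The feature table, however, places the fluorescent protein coding sequence directly downstream of the OPA1 open reading frame, which is the usual arrangement for an N1-series vector and gives a C-terminal fusion. It also identifies the fluorophore as mEGFP, the monomerizing A206K variant. A C-terminal tag leaves the N-terminus of OPA1, where its mitochondrial targeting information lies, unobstructed.

The rest of the plasmid is standard backbone. A high-copy pUC-type origin supports propagation in E. coli, and an f1 origin is also present. A single Tn5 aminoglycoside phosphotransferase gene sits behind tandem bacterial (bla) and SV40 early promoters and is followed by the HSV TK polyadenylation signal. It therefore provides kanamycin selection in bacteria and G418 selection in mammalian cells. The short large T antigen, ble and bGH annotations are fragment matches rather than functional elements.

The name and the associated study of OPA1 helical assemblies suggest that the plasmid serves as a control mutant in imaging experiments on mitochondrial function. The record does not explain the rationale for the T651A substitution.
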