Addgene plasmid #204445: Control-4
Purpose: Mammalian expression plasmid of GFP-tagged hOpa1 isoform 1 mutant protein.
Depositing lab: Keir Neuman. Depositing organization: National Heart, Lung, and Blood Institute (NHLBI). Publication: OPA1 helical structures give perspective to mitochondrial dysfunction. Nyenhuis SB, Wu X, Strub MP, Yim YI, Stanton AE, Baena V, Syed ZA, Canagarajah B, Hammer JA, Hinshaw JE. Nature. 2023 Aug 23. doi: 10.1038/s41586-023-06462-1. PubMed 37612506.
Backbone
  Vector backbone: pEGFP-N1
  Backbone manufacturer: Clontech
  Vector type: Mammalian Expression
  Selectable markers: Neomycin (select with G418)
Growth in bacteria
  Bacterial resistance: Kanamycin, 50 μg/mL
  Growth temperature: 37°C
  Growth strain: DH5alpha
  Copy number: High Copy
Gene/Insert
  Gene/Insert name: hOpa1 isoform 1
  Species: H. sapiens (human)
  Mutation: T651A
  Entrez Gene: OPA1 (a.k.a. BERHS, MGM1, MTDPS14, NPG, NTG, largeG)
  Promoter: CMV
  Tag / fusion protein: EGFP (N terminal on backbone)
  Cloning method: Unknown
  Sequencing primers: 5′ CNV-F; 3′ SV40-pArev
Terms and licenses: Academic/Nonprofit Terms; Industry Terms: Not Available to Industry
How to cite: Control-4 was a gift from Keir Neuman (Addgene plasmid # 204445 ; http://n2t.net/addgene:204445 ; RRID:Addgene_204445)
